Addgene plasmid #221218: pCMV-AID-BLM-UGI
Purpose: Express HACE Editor as a fusion of AID cytidine deaminase and BLM helicase.
Depositing lab: Fei Chen. Depositing organization: Broad Institute. Publication: Helicase-assisted continuous editing for programmable mutagenesis of endogenous genomes. Chen XD, Chen Z, Wythes G, Zhang Y, Orr BC, Sun G, Chao YK, Navarro Torres A, Thao K, Vallurupalli M, Sun J, Borji M, Tkacik E, Chen H, Bernstein BE, Chen F. Science. 2024 Oct 11;386(6718):eadn5876. doi: 10.1126/science.adn5876. Epub 2024 Oct 11. PubMed 39388570.
Backbone
  Vector backbone: pCMV
  Vector type: Mammalian Expression
Growth in bacteria
  Bacterial resistance: Ampicillin, 100 μg/mL
  Growth temperature: 30°C
  Growth strain: NEB Stable
  Copy number: High Copy
Gene/Insert
  Gene/Insert name: AID-BLM-UGI
  Species: Synthetic
  Cloning method: Gibson Cloning
Terms and licenses: Academic/Nonprofit Terms; Industry Terms: Not Available to Industry
Depositor comments: Internal lab identifier GW109. Please visit https://doi.org/10.1101/2024.02.01.577593 for bioRxiv preprint.
How to cite: pCMV-AID-BLM-UGI was a gift from Fei Chen (Addgene plasmid # 221218 ; http://n2t.net/addgene:221218 ; RRID:Addgene_221218)
