[The description below was written by a language model from this plasmid's Addgene catalogue record and pLannotate feature annotations shown in this document.]
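Description:
pCMV-AID-BLM-UGI is an 8.6 kb mammalian expression plasmid on a pCMV backbone, built by Gibson cloning to express a helicase-assisted continuous editing (HACE) editor. It is maintained in E. coli through a high-copy ColE1/pUC-type origin and selected with ampicillin via the β-lactamase gene under its own promoter. Short remnants of lac regulatory elements, a pBluescript polylinker, an SV40 promoter fragment and a pBR322 bom fragment are backbone leftovers. No mammalian selection marker or reporter is annotated, which suggests delivery by transient transfection.

The payload is a single synthetic fusion open reading frame driven by the human cytomegalovirus immediate-early enhancer and promoter and terminated by the bovine growth hormone polyadenylation signal. From the N terminus it encodes human activation-induced cytidine deaminase (AID), a short stretch that the annotation software matched to an adenine base editor fragment and that most likely represents a flexible linker shared with base editor designs, the human BLM RecQ-family helicase, and the uracil-DNA glycosylase inhibitor (UGI) from Bacillus phage PBS2. BLM is an ATP-dependent 3'-5' helicase that unwinds DNA, which would expose single-stranded substrate on which the tethered AID can deaminate cytosines to uracils. UGI blocks uracil excision repair, so these lesions are more likely to be retained as mutations rather than repaired.

According to the associated publication title, the system is intended for programmable mutagenesis of endogenous genomic loci. The record does not describe how the editor is directed to a locus, and no targeting component such as a Cas protein or guide RNA cassette is annotated on this plasmid, so any such element would have to be supplied separately.
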