Features (pLannotate 1.2.2; 17 found; start..end, strand, type, name):
    132..335     +  promoter       CMV promoter: human cytomegalovirus (CMV) immediate early promoter
    390..974     +  CDS            AID: human activation-induced cytidine deaminase (Dickerson et al., 2003); AICDA
    973..1022    +  CDS            ABE(7.10) (fragment): adenine base editor comprising wild-type E. coli TadA fused to the evolved TadA*(7.10) mutant (Gaudelli et al., 2017)
   1023..5273    +  CDS            BLM (sequence partly withheld): BLM_HUMAN - Also known as RECQ2, RECQL3. Experimental evidence at protein level: Swiss-Prot protein existence level 1. ATP-dependent DNA helicase that unwinds single- and double- stranded DNA in a 3'-5' direction (PubMed:9388193, PubMed:24816114, PubMed:25901030). Participates in DNA replication and repair (PubMed:12019152, PubMed:21325134, PubMed:23509288). Involved in 5'-end resection of DNA during double-strand break (DSB) repair: unwinds DNA and recruits DNA2 which mediates the cleavage of 5'-ssDNA (PubMed:21325134). Negatively regulates sister chromatid exchange (SCE) (PubMed:25901030). S
   5286..5534    +  CDS            UGI: UNGI_BPPB2 - Experimental evidence at protein level: Swiss-Prot protein existence level 1. This protein binds specifically and reversibly to the host uracil-DNA glycosylase, preventing removal of uracil residues from PBS2 DNA by the host uracil-excision repair system. From Bacillus phage PBS2 (Bacteriophage PBS2).
   5622..5846    +  polyA_signal   bGH poly(A) signal: bovine growth hormone polyadenylation signal
   5850..5871    +  promoter       SV40 promoter (fragment): SV40 enhancer and early promoter
   5876..5892    +  misc_feature   MCS (fragment): pBluescript multiple cloning site
   5941..5957    -  protein_bind   lac operator: The lac repressor binds to the lac operator to inhibit transcription in E. coli. This inhibition can be relieved by adding lactose or isopropyl-β-D-thiogalactopyranoside (IPTG). lac repressor encoded by lacI
   5965..5995    -  promoter       lac promoter: promoter for the E. coli lac operon
   6010..6031    -  protein_bind   CAP binding site: CAP binding activates transcription in the presence of cAMP. E. coli catabolite activator protein
   6044..6136    -  CDS            lacI (fragment): lac repressor; lacI; The lac repressor binds to the lac operator to inhibit transcription in E. coli. This inhibition can be relieved by adding lactose or isopropyl-β-D-thiogalactopyranoside (IPTG).
   6319..6907    -  rep_origin     ori: high-copy-number ColE1/pMB1/pBR322/pUC origin of replication
   7078..7938    -  CDS            AmpR: β-lactamase; bla; confers resistance to ampicillin, carbenicillin, and related antibiotics
   7939..8043    -  promoter       AmpR promoter: bla
   8114..8158    -  misc_feature   bom (fragment): basis of mobility region from pBR322
   8313..131     +  enhancer       CMV enhancer (across the origin): human cytomegalovirus immediate early enhancer
>Addgene plasmid #221218 | pCMV-AID-BLM-UGI | addgene full sequence | sequence record 436893 | Addgene NGS Result
ATATGCCAAGTACGCCCCCTATTGACGTCAATGACGGTAAATGGCCCGCCTGGCATTATGCCCAGTACAT
GACCTTATGGGACTTTCCTACTTGGCAGTACATCTACGTATTAGTCATCGCTATTACCATGGTGATGCGG
TTTTGGCAGTACATCAATGGGCGTGGATAGCGGTTTGACTCACGGGGATTTCCAAGTCTCCACCCCATTG
ACGTCAATGGGAGTTTGTTTTGGCACCAAAATCAACGGGACTTTCCAAAATGTCGTAACAACTCCGCCCC
ATTGACGCAAATGGGCGGTAGGCGTGTACGGTGGGAGGTCTATATAAGCAGAGCTGGTTTAGTGAACCGT
CAGATCCGCTAGAGATCCGCGGCCGCGAGAGCCGCCACCATGGACAGCCTCTTGATGAACCGGAGGGAGT
TTCTTTACCAATTCAAAAATGTCCGCTGGGCTAAGGGTCGGCGTGAGACCTACCTGTGCTACGTAGTGAA
GAGGCGTGACAGTGCTACATCCTTTTCACTGGACTTTGGTTATCTTCGCAATAAGAACGGCTGCCACGTG
GAATTGCTCTTCCTCCGCTACATCTCGGACTGGGACCTAGACCCTGGCCGCTGCTACCGCGTCACCTGGT
TCATCTCCTGGAGCCCCTGCTACGACTGTGCCCGACATGTGGCCGACTTTCTGCGAGGGAACCCCAACCT
CAGTCTGAGGATCTTCACCGCGCGCCTCTACTTCTGTGAGGACCGCAAGGCTGAGCCCGAGGGGCTGCGG
CGGCTGCACCGCGCCGGGGTGCAAATAGCCATCATGACCTTCAAAGATTATTTTTACTGCTGGAATACTT
TTGTAGAAAACCACGGAAGAACTTTCAAAGCCTGGGAAGGGCTGCATGAAAATTCAGTTCGTCTCTCCAG
ACAGCTTCGGCGCATCCTTTTGCCCCTGTATGAGGTTGATGACTTACGAGACGCATTTCGTACTAGCGGC
AGCGAGACTCCCGGGACCTCAGAGTCCGCCACACCCGAAAGTATGGCTGCTGTTCCTCAAAATAATCTAC
AGGAGCAACTAGAACGTCACTCAGCCAGAACACTTAATAATAAATTAAGTCTTTCAAAACCAAAATTTTC
AGGTTTCACTTTTAAAAAGAAAACATCTTCAGATAACAATGTATCTGTAACTAATGTGTCAGTAGCAAAA
ACACCTGTATTAAGAAATAAAGATGTTAATGTTACCGAAGACTTTTCCTTCAGTGAACCTCTACCCAACA
CCACAAATCAGCAAAGGGTCAAGGACTTCTTTAAAAATGCTCCAGCAGGACAGGAAACACAGAGAGGTGG
ATCAAAATCATTATTGCCAGATTTCTTGCAGACTCCGAAGGAAGTTGTATGCACTACCCAAAACACACCA
ACTGTAAAGAAATCCCGGGATACTGCTCTCAAGAAATTAGAATTTAGTTCTTCACCAGATTCTTTAAGTA
CCATCAATGATTGGGATGATATGGATGACTTTGATACTTCTGAGACTTCAAAATCATTTGTTACACCACC
CCAAAGTCACTTTGTAAGAGTAAGCACTGCTCAGAAATCAAAAAAGGGTAAGAGAAACTTTTTTAAAGCA
CAGCTTTATACAACAAACACAGTAAAGACTGACTTGCCTCCACCCTCCTCTGAAAGCGAGCAAATAGATT
TGACTGAGGAACAGAAGGATGACTCAGAATGGTTAAGCAGCGATGTGATTTGCATCGATGATGGCCCCAT
TGCTGAAGTGCATATAAATGAAGATGCTCAGGAAAGTGACTCTCTGAAAACTCATTTGGAAGATGAAAGA
GATAATAGCGAAAAGAAGAAGAATTTGGAAGAAGCTGAATTACATTCAACTGAGAAAGTTCCATGTATTG
AATTTGATGATGATGATTATGATACGGATTTTGTTCCACCTTCTCCAGAAGAAATTATTTCTGCTTCTTC
TTCCTCTTCAAAATGCCTTAGTACGTTAAAGGACCTTGACACCTCTGACAGAAAAGAGGATGTTCTTAGC
ACATCAAAAGATCTTTTGTCAAAACCTGAGAAAATGAGTATGCAGGAGCTGAATCCAGAAACCAGCACAG
ACTGTGACGCT
[150 nt withheld, positions 2112-2261]
GTAGATTTTAATAAAAGTGATGCCAGTCTTCTTGGCTCATTGTGGAGATACAGGCCTGATTCACTTGATG
GCCCTATGGAGGGTGATTCCTGCCCTACAGGGAATTCTATGAAGGAGTTAAATTTTTCACACCTTCCCTC
AAATTCTGTTTCTCCTGGGGACTGTTTACTGACTACCACCCTAGGAAAGACAGGATTCTCTGCCACCAGG
AAGAATCTTTTTGAAAGGCCTTTATTCAATACCCATTTACAGAAGTCCTTTGTAAGTAGCAACTGGGCTG
AAACACCAAGACTAGGAAAAAAAAATGAAAGCTCTTATTTCCCAGGAAATGTTCTCACAAGCACTGCTGT
GAAAGATCAGAATAAACATACTGCTTCAATAAATGACTTAGAAAGAGAAACCCAACCTTCCTATGATATT
GATAATTTTGACATAGATGACTTTGATGATGATGATGACTGGGAAGACATAATGCATAATTTAGCAGCCA
GCAAATCTTCCACAGCTGCCTATCAACCCATCAAGGAAGGTCGGCCAATTAAATCAGTATCAGAAAGACT
TTCCTCAGCCAAGACAGACTGTCTTCCAGTGTCATCTACTGCTCAAAATATAAACTTCTCAGAGTCAATT
CAGAATTATACTGACAAGTCAGCACAAAATTTAGCATCCAGAAATCTGAAACATGAGCGTTTCCAAAGTC
TTAGTTTTCCTCATACAAAGGAAATGATGAAGATTTTTCATAAAAAATTTGGCCTGCATAATTTTAGAAC
TAATCAGCTAGAGGCGATCAATGCTGCACTGCTTGGTGAAGACTGTTTTATCCTGATGCCGACTGGAGGT
GGTAAGAGTTTGTGTTACCAGCTCCCTGCCTGTGTTTCTCCTGGGGTCACTGTTGTCATTTCTCCCTTGA
GATCACTTATCGTAGATCAAGTCCAAAAGCTGACTTCCTTGGATATTCCAGCTACATATCTGACAGGTGA
TAAGACTGACTCAGAAGCTACAAATATTTACCTCCAGTTATCAAAAAAAGACCCAATCATAAAACTCCTA
TATGTCACTCCAGAAAAGATCTGTGCAAGTAACAGACTCATTTCTACTCTGGAGAATCTCTATGAGAGGA
AGCTCTTGGCACGTTTTGTTATTGATGAAGCACATTGTGTCAGTCAGTGGGGACATGATTTTCGTCAAGA
TTACAAAAGAATGAATATGCTTCGCCAGAAGTTTCCTTCTGTTCCGGTGATGGCTCTTACGGCCACAGCT
AATCCCAGGGTACAGAAGGACATCCTGACTCAGCTGAAGATTCTCAGACCTCAGGTGTTTAGCATGAGCT
TTAACAGACATAATCTGAAATACTATGTATTACCGAAAAAGCCTAAAAAGGTGGCATTTGATTGCCTAGA
ATGGATCAGAAAGCACCACCCATATGATTCAGGGATAATTTACTGCCTCTCCAGGCGAGAATGTGACACC
ATGGCTGACACGTTACAGAGAGATGGGCTCGCTGCTCTTGCTTACCATGCTGGCCTCAGTGATTCTGCCA
GAGATGAAGTGCAGCAGAAGTGGATTAATCAGGATGGCTGTCAGGTTATCTGTGCTACAATTGCATTTGG
AATGGGGATTGACAAACCGGACGTGCGATTTGTGATTCATGCATCTCTCCCTAAATCTGTGGAGGGTTAC
TACCAAGAATCTGGCAGAGCTGGAAGAGATGGGGAAATATCTCACTGCCTGCTTTTCTATACCTATCATG
ATGTGACCAGACTGAAAAGACTTATAATGATGGAAAAAGATGGAAACCATCATACAAGAGAAACTCACTT
CAATAATTTGTATAGCATGGTACATTACTGTGAAAATATAACAGAATGCAGGAGAATACAGCTTTTGGCC
TACTTTGGTGAAAATGGATTTAATCCTGATTTTTGTAAGAAACACCCAGATGTTTCTTGTGATAATTGCT
GTAAAACAAAGGATTATAAAACAAGAGATGTGACTGACGATGTGAAAAGTATTGTAAGATTTGTTCAAGA
ACATAGTTCATCACAAGGAATGAGAAATATAAAACATGTAGGTCCTTCTGGAAGATTTACTATGAATATG
CTGGTCGACATTTTCTTGGGGAGTAAGAGTGCAAAAATCCAGTCAGGTATATTTGGAAAAGGATCTGCTT
ATTCACGACACAATGCCGAAAGACTTTTTAAAAAGCTGATACTTGACAAGATTTTGGATGAAGACTTATA
TATCAATGCCAATGACCAGGCGATCGCTTATGTGATGCTCGGAAATAAAGCACAAACTGTACTAAATGGC
AATTTAAAGGTAGACTTTATGGAAACAGAAAATTCCAGCAGTGTGAAAAAACAAAAAGCGTTAGTAGCAA
AAGTGTCTCAGAGGGAAGAGATGGTTAAAAAATGTCTTGGAGAACTTACAGAAGTCTGCAAATCTCTGGG
GAAAGTTTTTGGTGTCCATTACTTCAATATTTTTAATACCGTCACTCTCAAGAAGCTTGCAGAATCTTTA
TCTTCTGATCCTGAGGTTTTGCTTCAAATTGATGGTGTTACTGAAGACAAACTGGAAAAATATGGTGCGG
AAGTGATTTCAGTATTACAGAAATACTCTGAATGGACATCGCCAGCTGAAGACAGTTCCCCAGGGATAAG
CCTGTCCAGCAGCAGAGGCCCCGGAAGAAGTGCCGCTGAGGAGCTTGACGAGGAAATACCCGTATCTTCC
CACTACTTTGCAAGTAAAACCAGAAATGAAAGGAAGAGGAAAAAGATGCCAGCCTCCCAAAGGTCTAAGA
GGAGAAAAACTGCTTCCAGTGGTTCCAAGGCAAAGGGGGGGTCTGCCACATGTAGAAAGATATCTTCCAA
AACGAAATCCTCCAGCATCATTGGATCCAGTTCAGCCTCACATACTTCTCAAGCGACATCAGGAGCCAAT
AGCAAATTGGGGATTATGGCTCCACCGAAGCCTATAAATAGACCGTTTCTTAAGCCTTCATATGCATTCT
CATCTGGTGGTTCTACTAATCTGTCAGATATTATTGAAAAGGAGACCGGTAAGCAACTGGTTATCCAGGA
ATCCATCCTCATGCTCCCAGAGGAGGTGGAAGAAGTCATTGGGAACAAGCCGGAAAGCGATATACTCGTG
CACACCGCCTACGACGAGAGCACCGACGAGAATGTCATGCTTCTGACTAGCGACGCCCCTGAATACAAGC
CTTGGGCTCTGGTCATACAGGATAGCAACGGTGAGAACAAGATTAAGATGCTCTCTGGTGGTTCTCCCAA
GAAGAAGAGGAAAGTCTAACCGGTCATCATCACCATCACCATTGAGTTTAAACCCGCTGATCAGCCTCGA
CTGTGCCTTCTAGTTGCCAGCCATCTGTTGTTTGCCCCTCCCCCGTGCCTTCCTTGACCCTGGAAGGTGC
CACTCCCACTGTCCTTTCCTAATAAAATGAGGAAATTGCATCGCATTGTCTGAGTAGGTGTCATTCTATT
CTGGGGGGTGGGGTGGGGCAGGACAGCAAGGGGGAGGATTGGGAAGACAATAGCAGGCATGCTGGGGATG
CGGTGGGCTCTATGGCTTCTGAGGCGGAAAGAACCAGCTGGGGCTCGATACCGTCGACCTCTAGCTAGAG
CTTGGCGTAATCATGGTCATAGCTGTTTCCTGTGTGAAATTGTTATCCGCTCACAATTCCACACAACATA
CGAGCCGGAAGCATAAAGTGTAAAGCCTAGGGTGCCTAATGAGTGAGCTAACTCACATTAATTGCGTTGC
GCTCACTGCCCGCTTTCCAGTCGGGAAACCTGTCGTGCCAGCTGCATTAATGAATCGGCCAACGCGCGGG
GAGAGGCGGTTTGCGTATTGGGCGCTCTTCCGCTTCCTCGCTCACTGACTCGCTGCGCTCGGTCGTTCGG
CTGCGGCGAGCGGTATCAGCTCACTCAAAGGCGGTAATACGGTTATCCACAGAATCAGGGGATAACGCAG
GAAAGAACATGTGAGCAAAAGGCCAGCAAAAGGCCAGGAACCGTAAAAAGGCCGCGTTGCTGGCGTTTTT
CCATAGGCTCCGCCCCCCTGACGAGCATCACAAAAATCGACGCTCAAGTCAGAGGTGGCGAAACCCGACA
GGACTATAAAGATACCAGGCGTTTCCCCCTGGAAGCTCCCTCGTGCGCTCTCCTGTTCCGACCCTGCCGC
TTACCGGATACCTGTCCGCCTTTCTCCCTTCGGGAAGCGTGGCGCTTTCTCATAGCTCACGCTGTAGGTA
TCTCAGTTCGGTGTAGGTCGTTCGCTCCAAGCTGGGCTGTGTGCACGAACCCCCCGTTCAGCCCGACCGC
TGCGCCTTATCCGGTAACTATCGTCTTGAGTCCAACCCGGTAAGACACGACTTATCGCCACTGGCAGCAG
CCACTGGTAACAGGATTAGCAGAGCGAGGTATGTAGGCGGTGCTACAGAGTTCTTGAAGTGGTGGCCTAA
CTACGGCTACACTAGAAGAACAGTATTTGGTATCTGCGCTCTGCTGAAGCCAGTTACCTTCGGAAAAAGA
GTTGGTAGCTCTTGATCCGGCAAACAAACCACCGCTGGTAGCGGTGGTTTTTTTGTTTGCAAGCAGCAGA
TTACGCGCAGAAAAAAAGGATCTCAAGAAGATCCTTTGATCTTTTCTACGGGGTCTGACGCTCAGTGGAA
CGAAAACTCACGTTAAGGGATTTTGGTCATGAGATTATCAAAAAGGATCTTCACCTAGATCCTTTTAAAT
TAAAAATGAAGTTTTAAATCAATCTAAAGTATATATGAGTAAACTTGGTCTGACAGTTACCAATGCTTAA
TCAGTGAGGCACCTATCTCAGCGATCTGTCTATTTCGTTCATCCATAGTTGCCTGACTCCCCGTCGTGTA
GATAACTACGATACGGGAGGGCTTACCATCTGGCCCCAGTGCTGCAATGATACCGCGAGACCCACGCTCA
CCGGCTCCAGATTTATCAGCAATAAACCAGCCAGCCGGAAGGGCCGAGCGCAGAAGTGGTCCTGCAACTT
TATCCGCCTCCATCCAGTCTATTAATTGTTGCCGGGAAGCTAGAGTAAGTAGTTCGCCAGTTAATAGTTT
GCGCAACGTTGTTGCCATTGCTACAGGCATCGTGGTGTCACGCTCGTCGTTTGGTATGGCTTCATTCAGC
TCCGGTTCCCAACGATCAAGGCGAGTTACATGATCCCCCATGTTGTGCAAAAAAGCGGTTAGCTCCTTCG
GTCCTCCGATCGTTGTCAGAAGTAAGTTGGCCGCAGTGTTATCACTCATGGTTATGGCAGCACTGCATAA
TTCTCTTACTGTCATGCCATCCGTAAGATGCTTTTCTGTGACTGGTGAGTACTCAACCAAGTCATTCTGA
GAATAGTGTATGCGGCGACCGAGTTGCTCTTGCCCGGCGTCAATACGGGATAATACCGCGCCACATAGCA
GAACTTTAAAAGTGCTCATCATTGGAAAACGTTCTTCGGGGCGAAAACTCTCAAGGATCTTACCGCTGTT
GAGATCCAGTTCGATGTAACCCACTCGTGCACCCAACTGATCTTCAGCATCTTTTACTTTCACCAGCGTT
TCTGGGTGAGCAAAAACAGGAAGGCAAAATGCCGCAAAAAAGGGAATAAGGGCGACACGGAAATGTTGAA
TACTCATACTCTTCCTTTTTCAATATTATTGAAGCATTTATCAGGGTTATTGTCTCATGAGCGGATACAT
ATTTGAATGTATTTAGAAAAATAAACAAATAGGGGTTCCGCGCACATTTCCCCGAAAAGTGCCACCTGAC
GTCGACGGATCGGGAGATCGATCTCCCGATCCCCTAGGGTCGACTCTCAGTACAATCTGCTCTGATGCCG
CATAGTTAAGCCAGTATCTGCTCCCTGCTTGTGTGTTGGAGGTCGCTGAGTAGTGCGCGAGCAAAATTTA
AGCTACAACAAGGCAAGGCTTGACCGACAATTGCATGAAGAATCTGCTTAGGGTTAGGCGTTTTGCGCTG
CTTCGCGATGTACGGGCCAGATATACGCGTTGACATTGATTATTGACTAGTTATTAATAGTAATCAATTA
CGGGGTCATTAGTTCATAGCCCATATATGGAGTTCCGCGTTACATAACTTACGGTAAATGGCCCGCCTGG
CTGACCGCCCAACGACCCCCGCCCATTGACGTCAATAATGACGTATGTTCCCATAGTAACGCCAATAGGG
ACTTTCCATTGACGTCAATGGGTGGAGTATTTACGGTAAACTGCCCACTTGGCAGTACATCAAGTGTATC
